Addgene plasmid #113935: mCherry-OptoPB
Purpose: Express a LOV2 fusion protein to enable light-dependent cytosol-to-PM translocation and dissect protein-phosphoinositide interactions
Depositing lab: Yubin Zhou. Depositing organization: Texas A&M University. Publication: Optical control of membrane tethering and interorganellar communication at nanoscales. He L, Jing J, Zhu L, Tan P, Ma G, Zhang Q, Nguyen NT, Wang J, Zhou Y, Huang Y. Chem Sci. 2017 Aug 1;8(8):5275-5281. doi: 10.1039/c7sc01115f. Epub 2017 May 31. c7sc01115f PubMed 28959426.
Backbone
  Vector backbone: pTriEx
  Backbone size w/o insert (bp): 5000
  Total vector size (bp): 6219
  Vector type: Mammalian Expression, Bacterial Expression
Growth in bacteria
  Bacterial resistance: Ampicillin, 100 μg/mL
  Growth temperature: 37°C
  Growth strain: DH5alpha
  Copy number: Unknown
Gene/Insert
  Gene/Insert name: OptoPB (alt name: mCh-LOV2-Rit-PB)
  Species: H. sapiens (human), Synthetic
  Insert size (bp): 1263
  Promoter: CMV
  Tag / fusion protein: mCherry (N terminal on backbone)
  Cloning method: Restriction Enzyme; 5′ cloning site BamHI (unknown if destroyed); 3′ cloning site XhoI (unknown if destroyed)
  Sequencing primers: 5′ mch-for: CCC CGT AAT GCA GAA GAA GA
Terms and licenses: Academic/Nonprofit Terms; Industry Terms: Not Available to Industry
How to cite: mCherry-OptoPB was a gift from Yubin Zhou (Addgene plasmid # 113935 ; http://n2t.net/addgene:113935 ; RRID:Addgene_113935)
