[The description below was written by a language model from this plasmid's Addgene catalogue record and pLannotate feature annotations shown in this document.]
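Description:
mCherry-OptoPB is a 6.2 kb expression plasmid built on the pTriEx backbone, a multi-host vector catalogued here for mammalian and bacterial expression. It is propagated in E. coli through a high-copy ColE1/pUC-type origin and selected with ampicillin via the β-lactamase gene. The backbone stacks several promoters upstream of one open reading frame. A CMV enhancer/promoter followed by a chimeric chicken β-actin/rabbit β-globin intron drives expression in mammalian cells. A T7 promoter with a lac operator allows inducible expression in E. coli, and a baculovirus p10 promoter serves insect cells. Downstream lie a rabbit β-globin polyadenylation signal and a T7 terminator. The cassette is flanked by the lef2/ORF603 and ORF1629 baculovirus recombination regions, which permit transfer into a baculovirus genome, and a single loxP site sits beyond them.

The payload is the fusion mCh-LOV2-Rit-PB. It begins with an N-terminal mCherry red fluorescent tag and a LOV2 photosensory domain. The automated annotation labels this segment miniSOG, most likely because miniSOG is itself derived from a plant phototropin LOV2 domain. The final part is a short fragment of human RIT1, which the insert name indicates is its polybasic (PB) region. A 6xHis sequence is annotated just after the insert, but the record does not state whether it is translated in frame. According to the stated purpose, the fusion moves from the cytosol to the plasma membrane in response to light, with mCherry allowing the relocation to be imaged. It is used as an optogenetic tool for reversible membrane tethering and for dissecting protein–phosphoinositide interactions in living cells.
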