Features (pLannotate 1.2.2; 20 found; start..end, strand, type, name):
      4..39      +  CDS            lef2 (fragment): baculovirus late expression factor 2
    181..1008    +  misc_recomb    baculovirus recombination region (lef2/ORF603): contains ORF603 and part of lef2
   1020..1379    +  enhancer       CMV enhancer (fragment): human cytomegalovirus immediate early enhancer
   1381..1580    +  promoter       CMV promoter: human cytomegalovirus (CMV) immediate early promoter
   1732..1862    +  intron         chimeric intron (fragment): chimera between introns from chicken β-actin and rabbit β-globin
   1931..1949    +  promoter       T7 promoter: promoter for bacteriophage T7 RNA polymerase
   1950..1974    +  protein_bind   lac operator: The lac repressor binds to the lac operator to inhibit transcription in E. coli. This inhibition can be relieved by adding lactose or isopropyl-β-D-thiogalactopyranoside (IPTG). lac repressor encoded by lacI
   1990..2099    +  promoter       p10 promoter: baculovirus promoter for expression in insect cells
   2144..2848    +  CDS            mCherry: mCherry is a basic (constitutively fluorescent) red fluorescent protein published in 2004, derived from Discosoma sp.. It is reported to be a very rapidly-maturing monomer with low acid sensitivity.
   2876..3193    +  CDS            miniSOG: miniSOG is a basic (constitutively fluorescent) cyan fluorescent protein published in 2011, derived from Arabidopsis thaliana. It requires the cofactor flavin for fluorescence.
   3275..3373    +  CDS            RIT1 (fragment): RIT1_HUMAN - Also known as RIBB, RIT, ROC1. Experimental evidence at protein level: Swiss-Prot protein existence level 1. Plays a crucial role in coupling NGF stimulation to the activation of both EPHB2 and MAPK14 signaling pathways and in NGF- dependent neuronal differentiation. Involved in ELK1 transactivation through the Ras-MAPK signaling cascade that mediates a wide variety of cellular functions, including cell proliferation, survival, and differentiation. From Homo sapiens (Human).
   3404..3421    +  CDS            6xHis: 6xHis affinity tag
   3436..3504    +  CDS            HBB (fragment): HBB_PONPY - Experimental evidence at transcript level: Swiss-Prot protein existence level 2. Involved in oxygen transport from the lung to the various peripheral tissues. From Pongo pygmaeus (Bornean orangutan).
   3579..3634    +  polyA_signal   β-globin poly(A) signal: rabbit β-globin polyadenylation signal (Gil and Proudfoot, 1987)
   3722..3769    +  terminator     T7 terminator: transcription terminator for bacteriophage T7 RNA polymerase
   3782..4487    +  misc_recomb    baculovirus recombination region (ORF1629): contains part of ORF1629
   4496..4529    +  protein_bind   loxP: Cre-mediated recombination occurs in the 8-bp core sequence (GCATACAT). Cre recombinase
   4697..5284    -  rep_origin     ori: high-copy-number ColE1/pMB1/pBR322/pUC origin of replication
   5297..6157    -  CDS            AmpR: β-lactamase; bla; confers resistance to ampicillin, carbenicillin, and related antibiotics
   6158..6209    -  promoter       AmpR promoter (fragment): bla
>Addgene plasmid #113935 | mCherry-OptoPB | addgene full sequence | sequence record 367689 | Addgene NGS Result
TCCTGCATCTTTTAATCAAATCCCAAGATGTGTATAAACGCGCCGGTATGTACAGGAAGAGGTTTATACT
AAACTGTTACATTGCAAACGTGGTTTCGTGTGCCAAGTGTGAAAACCGATGTTTAATCAAGGCTCTGACG
CATTTCTACAACCACGACTCCAAGTGTGTGGGTGAAGTCATGCATCTTTTAATCAAATCCCAAGATGTGT
ATAAACCACCAAACTGCCAAAAAATGAAAACTGTCGACAAGCTCTGTCCGTTTGCTGGCAACTGCAAGGG
TCTCAATCCTATTTGTAATTATTGAATAATAAAACAATTATAAATGTCAAATTTGTTTTTTATTAACGAT
ACAAACCAAACGCAACAAGAACATTTGTAGTATTATCTATAATTGAAAACGCGTAGTTATAATCGCTGAG
GTAATATTTAAAATCATTTTCAAATGATTCACAGTTAATTTGCGACAATATAATTTTATTTTCACATAAA
CTAGACGCCTTGTCGTCTTCTTCTTCGTATTCCTTCTCTTTTTCATTTTTCTCTTCATAAAAATTAACAT
AGTTATTATCGTATCCATATATGTATCTATCGTATAGAGTAAATTTTTTGTTGTCATAAATATATATGTC
TTTTTTAATGGGGTGTATAGTACCGCTGCGCATAGTTTTTCTGTAATTTACAACAGTGCTATTTTCTGGT
AGTTCTTCGGAGTGTGTTGCTTTAATTATTAAATTTATATAATCAATGAATTTGGGATCGTCGGTTTTGT
ACAATATGTTGCCGGCATAGTACGCAGCTTCTTCTAGTTCAATTACACCATTTTTTAGCAGCACCGGATT
AACATAACTTTCCAAAATGTTGTACGAACCGTTAAACAAAAACAGTTCACCTCCCTTTTCTATACTATTG
TCTGCGAGCAGTTGTTTGTTGTTAAAAATAACAGCCATTGTAATGAGACGCACAAACTAATATCACAAAC
TGGAAATGTCTATCAATATATAGTTGCTGATGGCCGGCCTATTAATAGTAATCAATTACGGGGTCATTAG
TTCATAGCCCATATATGGAGTTCCGCGTTACATAACTTACGGTAAATGGCCCGCCTGGCTGACCGCCCAA
CGACCCCCGCCCATTGACGTCAATAATGACGTATGTTCCCATAGTAACGCCAATAGGGACTTTCCATTGA
CGTCAATGGGTGGAGTATTTACGGTAAACTGCCCACTTGGCAGTACATCAAGTGTATCATATGCCAAGTC
CGCCCCCTATTGACGTCAATGACGGTAAATGGCCCGCCTGGCATTATGCCCAGTACATGACCTTACGGGA
CTTTCCTACTTGGCAGTACATCTACGTATTAGTCATCGCTATTACCATGCTGATGCGGTTTTGGCAGTAC
ACCAATGGGCGTGGATAGCGGTTTGACTCACGGGGATTTCCAAGTCTCCACCCCATTGACGTCAATGGGA
GTTTGTTTTGGCACCAAAATCAACGGGACTTTCCAAAATGTCGTAATAACCCCGCCCCGTTGACGCAAAT
GGGCGGTAGGCGTGTACGGTGGGAGGTCTATATAAGCAGACGTCGTTTAGTGAACCGTCAGATCACTAGA
TGCTTTATTGCGGTAGTTTATCACAGTTAAATTGCTAACGCCAGTCTCGAACTTAACGTGCAGAAGTTGG
TCGTGAGGCACTGGGCAGGTAAGTATCGGGCCCTTTGTGCGGGGGGAGCGGCTCGGGGCTGTCCGCGGGG
GGACGGCTGCCTTCGGGGGGGACGGGGCAGGGCGGGGTTCGGCTTCTGGCGTGTGACCGGCGGCTCTAGA
GCCTCTGCTAACCATGTTCATGCCTTCTTCTTTTTCCTACAGCTCCTGGGCAACGTGCTGGTTATTGTGC
TGTCTCATCATTTTGGCAAAGAATTGGATCGGACCGAAATTAATACGACTCACTATAGGGGAATTGTGAG
CGGATAACAATTCCCCGGAGTTAATCCGGGACCTTTAATTCAACCCAACACAATATATTATAGTTAAATA
AGAATTATTATCAAATCATTTGTATATTAATTAAAATACTATACTGTAAATTACATTTTATTTACAATCA
AAGGAGATATACCATGGCACACCATCACCACCATCACGGATCTGTGAGCAAGGGCGAGGAGGATAACATG
GCCATCATCAAGGAGTTCATGCGCTTCAAGGTGCACATGGAGGGCTCCGTGAACGGCCACGAGTTCGAGA
TCGAGGGCGAGGGCGAGGGCCGCCCCTACGAGGGCACCCAGACCGCCAAGCTGAAGGTGACCAAGGGTGG
CCCCCTGCCCTTCGCCTGGGACATCCTGTCCCCTCAGTTCATGTACGGCTCCAAGGCCTACGTGAAGCAC
CCCGCCGACATCCCCGACTACTTGAAGCTGTCCTTCCCCGAGGGCTTCAAGTGGGAGCGCGTGATGAACT
TCGAGGACGGCGGCGTGGTGACCGTGACCCAGGACTCCTCCCTGCAGGACGGCGAGTTCATCTACAAGGT
GAAGCTGCGCGGCACCAACTTCCCCTCCGACGGCCCCGTAATGCAGAAGAAGACTATGGGCTGGGAGGCC
TCCTCCGAGCGGATGTACCCCGAGGACGGCGCCCTGAAGGGCGAGATCAAGCAGAGGCTGAAGCTGAAGG
ACGGCGGCCACTACGACGCTGAGGTCAAGACCACCTACAAGGCCAAGAAGCCCGTGCAGCTGCCCGGCGC
CTACAACGTCAACATCAAGTTGGACATCACCTCCCACAACGAGGACTACACCATCGTGGAACAGTACGAA
CGCGCCGAGGGCCGCCACTCCACCGGCGGCATGGACGAGCTGTACAAGGGATCCTTGGCTACTACACTTG
AACGTATTGAGAAGAACTTTGTCATTACTGACCCAAGATTGCCAGATAATCCCATTATATTCGCGTCCGA
TAGTTTCTTGCAGTTGACAGAATATAGCCGTGAAGAAATTTTGGGAAGAAACTGCAGGTTTCTACAAGGT
CCTGAAACTGATCGCGCGACAGTGAGAAAAATTAGAGATGCCATAGATAACCAAACAGAGGTCACTGTTC
AGCTGATTAATTATACAAAGAGTGGTAAAAAGTTCTGGAACCTCTTTCACTTGCAGCCTATGCGAGATCA
GAAGGGAGATGTCCAGTACTTTATTGGGGTTCAGTTGGATGGAACTGAGCATGTCCGAGATGCTGCCGAG
AGAGAGGGAGTCATGCTGATTAAGAAAACTGCAGAAAATATTGATGAGGCGGCAAAAGAACTTAGAATTC
TAATGGAGAAAAAATCTAAGCCCAAAAACAGTGTATGGAAGAGGCTAAAATCACCATTCCGGAAGAAGAA
AGATTCAGTAACTTGATAAGGATTCTCTAGAGGGCTCGAGCACCACCATCACCATCACCATCACTAAGTG
ATTAACCTCAGGTGCAGGCTGCCTATCAGAAGGTGGTGGCTGGTGTGGCCAATGCCCTGGCTCACAAATA
CCACTGAGATCGATCTTTTTCCCTCTGCCAAAAATTATGGGGACATCATGAAGCCCCTTGAGCATCTGAC
TTCTGGCTAATAAAGGAAATTTATTTTCATTGCAATAGTGTGTTGGAATTTTTTGTGTCTCTCACTCGGA
AGGACATATGGGAGGGCAAATCATTTAAAACATCAGAATGAGTATTTGGTTTAGAGTTTGGCAACATATG
CCCATATGTAACTAGCATAACCCCTTGGGGCCTCTAAACGGGTCTTGAGGGGTTTTTTGCTGAAAGCATG
CGGAGGAAATTCTCCTTGAAGTTTCCCTGGTGTTCAAAGTAAAGGAGTTTGCACCAGACGCACCTCTGTT
CACTGGTCCGGCGTATTAAAACACGATACATTGTTATTAGTACATTTATTAAGCGCTAGATTCTGTGCGT
TGTTGATTTACAGACAATTGTTGTACGTATTTTAATAATTCATTAAATTTATAATCTTTAGGGTGGTATG
TTAGAGCGAAAATCAAATGATTTTCAGCGTCTTTATATCTGAATTTAAATATTAAATCCTCAATAGATTT
GTAAAATAGGTTTCGATTAGTTTCAAACAAGGGTTGTTTTTCCGAACCGATGGCTGGACTATCTAATGGA
TTTTCGCTCAACGCCACAAAACTTGCCAAATCTTGTAGCAGCAATCTAGCTTTGTCGATATTCGTTTGTG
TTTTGTTTTGTAATAAAGGTTCGACGTCGTTCAAAATATTATGCGCTTTTGTATTTCTTTCATCACTGTC
GTTAGTGTACAATTGACTCGACGTAAACACGTTAAATAGAGCTTGGACATATTTAACATCGGGCGTGTTA
GCTTTATTAGGCCGATTATCGTCGTCGTCCCAACCCTCGTCGTTAGAAGTTGCTTCCGAAGACGATTTTG
CCATAGCCACACGACGCCTATTAATTGTGTCGGCTAACACGTCCGCGATCAAATTTGTAGTTGAGCTTTT
TGGAATTGCGATCGCATAACTTCGTATAGCATACATTATACGAAGTTATAAGCTCGGAACGCTGCGCTCG
GTCGTTCGGCTGCGGCGAGCGGTATCAGCTCACTCAAAGGCGGTAATACGGTTATCCACAGAATCAGGGG
ATAACGCAGGAAAGAACATGTGAGCAAAAGGCCAGCAAAAGGCCAGGAACCGTAAAAAGGCCGCGTTGCT
GGCGTTTTTCCATAGGCTCCGCCCCCTGACGAGCATCACAAAAATCGACGCTCAAGTCAGAGGTGGCGAA
ACCCGACAGGACTATAAAGATACCAGGCGTTTCCCCCTGGAAGCTCCCTCGTGCGCTCTCCTGTTCCGAC
CCTGCCGCTTACCGGATACCTGTCCGCCTTTCTCCCTTCGGGAAGCGTGGCGCTTTCTCATAGCTCACGC
TGTAGGTATCTCAGTTCGGTGTAGGTCGTTCGCTCCAAGCTGGGCTGTGTGCACGAACCCCCCGTTCAGC
CCGACCGCTGCGCCTTATCCGGTAACTATCGTCTTGAGTCCAACCCGGTAAGACACGACTTATCGCCACT
GGCAGCAGCCACTGGTAACAGGATTAGCAGAGCGAGGTATGTAGGCGGTGCTACAGAGTTCTTGAAGTGG
TGGCCTAACTACGGCTACACTAGAAGAACAGTATTTGGTATCTGCGCTCTGCTGAAGCCAGTTACCTTCG
GAAAAAGAGTTGGTAGCTCTTGATCCGGCAAACAAACCACCGCTGGTAGCGGTGGTTTTTTTGTTTGCAA
GCAGCAGATTACGCGCAGAAAAAAAGGATCTCAAGAAGATCCTTTGTTACCAATGCTTAATCAGTGAGGC
ACCTATCTCAGCGATCTGTCTATTTCGTTCATCCATAGTTGCCTGACTCCCCGTCGTGTAGATAACTACG
ATACGGGAGGGCTTACCATCTGGCCCCAGTGCTGCAATGATACCGCGAGACCCACGCTCACCGGCTCCAG
ATTTATCAGCAATAAACCAGCCAGCCGGAAGGGCCGAGCGCAGAAGTGGTCCTGCAACTTTATCCGCCTC
CATCCAGTCTATTAATTGTTGCCGGGAAGCTAGAGTAAGTAGTTCGCCAGTTAATAGTTTGCGCAACGTT
GTTGCCATTGCTACAGGCATCGTGGTGTCACGCTCGTCGTTTGGTATGGCTTCATTCAGCTCCGGTTCCC
AACGATCAAGGCGAGTTACATGATCCCCCATGTTGTGCAAAAAAGCGGTTAGCTCCTTCGGTCCTCCGAT
CGTTGTCAGAAGTAAGTTGGCCGCAGTGTTATCACTCATGGTTATGGCAGCACTGCATAATTCTCTTACT
GTCATGCCATCCGTAAGATGCTTTTCTGTGACTGGTGAGTACTCAACCAAGTCATTCTGAGAATAGTGTA
TGCGGCGACCGAGTTGCTCTTGCCCGGCGTCAATACGGGATAATACCGCGCCACATAGCAGAACTTTAAA
AGTGCTCATCATTGGAAAACGTTCTTCGGGGCGAAAACTCTCAAGGATCTTACCGCTGTTGAGATCCAGT
TCGATGTAACCCACTCGTGCACCCAACTGATCTTCAGCATCTTTTACTTTCACCAGCGTTTCTGGGTGAG
CAAAAACAGGAAGGCAAAATGCCGCAAAAAAGGGAATAAGGGCGACACGGAAATGTTGAATACTCATACT
CTTCCTTTTTCAATATTATTGAAGCATTTATCAGGGTTATTGTCTCATGTCCGCGCGTT
